>Addgene plasmid #194533 | pRSII42H-TDH3pr | addgene full sequence | sequence record 380556 | Addgene NGS Result
GGATATGTCCTGCGGGTAAATAGCTGCGCCGATGGTTTCTACAAAGATCGTTATGTTTATCGGCACTTTG
CATCGGCCGCGCTCCCGATTCCGGAAGTGCTTGACATTGGGGAATTCAGCGAGAGCCTGACCTATTGCAT
CTCCCGCCGTGCACAGGGTGTCACGTTGCAAGACCTGCCTGAAACCGAACTGCCCGCTGTTCTGCAGCCG
GTCGCGGAGGCCATGGATGCGATCGCTGCGGCCGATCTTAGCCAGACGAGCGGGTTCGGCCCATTCGGAC
CGCAAGGAATCGGTCAATACACTACATGGCGTGATTTCATATGCGCGATTGCTGATCCCCATGTGTATCA
CTGGCAAACTGTGATGGACGACACCGTCAGTGCGTCCGTCGCGCAGGCTCTCGATGAGCTGATGCTTTGG
GCCGAGGACTGCCCCGAAGTCCGGCACCTCGTGCACGCGGATTTCGGCTCCAACAATGTCCTGACGGACA
ATGGCCGCATAACAGCGGTCATTGACTGGAGCGAGGCGATGTTCGGGGATTCCCAATACGAGGTCGCCAA
CATCTTCTTCTGGAGGCCGTGGTTGGCTTGTATGGAGCAGCAGACGCGCTACTTCGAGCGGAGGCATCCG
GAGCTTGCAGGATCGCCGCGGCTCCGGGCGTATATGCTCCGCATTGGTCTTGACCAACTCTATCAGAGCT
TGGTTGACGGCAATTTCGATGATGCAGCTTGGGCGCAGGGTCGATGCGACGCAATCGTCCGATCCGGAGC
CGGGACTGTCGGGCGTACACAAATCGCCCGCAGAAGCGCGGCCGTCTGGACCGATGGCTGTGTAGAAGTA
CTCGCCGATAGTGGAAACCGACGCCCCAGCACTCGTCCGAGGGCAAAGGAATAATCAGTACTGACAATAA
AAAGATTCTTGTTTTCAAGAACTTGTCATTTGTATAGTTTTTTTATATTGTAGTTGTTCTATTTTAATCA
AATGTTAGCGTGATTTATATTTTTTTTCGCCTCGACATCATCTGCCCAGATGCGAAGTTAAGTGCGCAGA
AAGTAATATCATGCGTCAATCGTATGTGAATGCTGGTCGCTATACTGCTGTCGATTCGATACTAACGCCG
CCATCCAGTGTCTATGCGGTGTGAAATACCGCACAGATGCGTAAGGAGAAAATACCGCATCAGGAAATTG
TAAGCGTTAATATTTTGTTAAAATTCGCGTTAAATTTTTGTTAAATCAGCTCATTTTTTAACCAATAGGC
CGAAATCGGCAAAATCCCTTATAAATCGAAAGAATAGACCGAGATAGGGT
[37 nt withheld, positions 1311-1347]
AAAGAACGTGGACTCCAACGTCAAAGG
[49 nt withheld, positions 1375-1423]
T
[91 nt withheld, positions 1425-1515]
G
[124 nt withheld, positions 1517-1640]
CCATTCGCCATTCAGGCTGCGCAACTGTTGGGAAGGGCGATCGGTGCGGGCCTCTTCGCTATTACGCCAG
CTGGCGAAAGGGGGATGTGCTGCAAGGCGATTAAGTTGGGTAACGCCAGGGTTTTCCCAGTCACGACGTT
GTAAAACGACGGCCAGTGAGCGCGCGTAATACGACTCACTATAGGGCGAATTGGGTACCGGCCGCAAATT
AAAGCCTTCGAGCGTCCCAAAACCTTCTCAAGCAAGGTTTTCAGTATAATGTTACATGCGTACACGCGTC
TGTACAGAAAAAAAAGAAAAATTTGAAATATAAATAACGTTCTTAATACTAACATAACTATAAAAAAATA
AATAGGGACCTAGACTTCAGGTTGTCTAACTCCTTCCTTTTCGGTTAGAGCGGATGTGGGGGGAGGGCGT
GAATGTAAGCGTGACATAACTAATTACATGACTCGAGGTCGACGGTATCGATAAGCTTGATATCGAATTC
CTGCAGCCCGGGGGATCCACTAGTTCTAGATCCGTCGAAACTAAGTTCTTGGTGTTTTAAAACTAAAAAA
AAGACTAACTATAAAAGTAGAATTTAAGAAGTTTAAGAAATAGATTTACAGAATTACAATCAATACCTAC
CGTCTTTATATACTTATTAGTCAAGTAGGGGAATAATTTCAGGGAACTGGTTTCAACCTTTTTTTTCAGC
TTTTTCCAAATCAGAGAGAGCAGAAGGTAATAGAAGGTGTAAGAAAATGAGATAGATACATGCGTGGGTC
AATTGCCTTGTGTCATCATTTACTCCAGGCAGGTTGCATCACTCCATTGAGGTTGTGCCCGTTTTTTGCC
TGTTTGTGCCCCTGTTCTCTGTAGTTGCGCTAAGAGAATGGACCTATGAACTGATGGTTGGTGAAGAAAA
CAATATTTTGGTGCTGGGATTCTTTTTTTTTCTGGATGCCAGCTTAAAAAGCGGGCTCCATTATATTTAG
TGGATGCCAGGAATAAACTGTTCACCCAGACACCTACGATGTTATATATTCTGTGTAACCCGCCCCCTAT
TTTGGGCATGTACGGGTTACAGCAGAATTAAAAGGCTAATTTTTTGACTAAATAAAGTTAGGAAAATCAC
TACTATTAATTATTTACGTATTCTTTGAAATGGCGAGTATTGATAATGATAAACTGAGCTCCAGCTTTTG
TTCCCTTTAGTGAGGGTTAATTGCGCGCTTGGCGTAATCATGGTCATAGCTGTTTCCTGTGTGAAATTGT
TATCCGCTCACAATTCCACACAACATACGAGCCGGAAGCATAAAGTGTAAAGCCTGGGGTGCCTAATGAG
TGAGCTAACTCACATTAATTGCGTTGCGCTCACTGCCCGCTTTCCAGTCGGGAAACCTGTCGTGCCAGCT
GCATTAATGAATCGGCCAACGCGCGGGGAGAGGCGGTTTGCGTATTGGGCGCTCTTCCGCTTCCTCGCTC
ACTGACTCGCTGCGCTCGGTCGTTCGGCTGCGGCGAGCGGTATCAGCTCACTCAAAGGCGGTAATACGGT
TATCCACAGAATCAGGGGATAACGCAGGAAAGAACATGTGAGCAAAAGGCCAGCGAAAGGCCAGGAACCG
TAAAAAGGCCGCGTTGCTGGCGTTTTTCCATAGGCTCCGCCCCCCTGACGAGCATCACAAAAATCGACGC
TCAAGTCAGAGGTGGCGAAACCCGACAGGACTATAAAGATACCAGGCGTTTCCCCCTGGAAGCTCCCTCG
TGCGCTCTCCTGTTCCGACCCTGCCGCTTACCGGATACCTGTCCGCCTTTCTCCCTTCGGGAAGCGTGGC
GCTTTCTCATAGCTCACGCTGTAGGTATCTCAGTTCGGTGTAGGTCGTTCGCTCCAAGCTGGGCTGTGTG
CACGAACCCCCCGTTCAGCCCGACCGCTGCGCCTTATCCGGTAACTATCGTCTTGAGTCCAACCCGGTAA
GACACGACTTATCGCCACTGGCAGCAGCCACTGGTAACAGGATTAGCAGAGCGAGGTATGTAGGCGGTGC
TACAGAGTTCTTGAAGTGGTGGCCTAACTACGGCTACACTAGAAGAACAGTATTTGGTATCTGCGCTCTG
CTGAAGCCAGTTACCTTCGGAAAAAGAGTTGGTAGCTCTTGATCCGGCAAACAAACCACCGCTGGTAGCG
GTGGTTTTTTTGTTTGCAAGCAGCAGATTACGCGCAGAAAAAAAGGATCTCAAGAAGATCCTTTGATCTT
TTCTACGGGGTCTGACGCTCAGTGGAACGAAAACTCACGTTAAGGGATTTTGGTCATGAGATTATCAAAA
AGGATCTTCACCTAGATCCTTTTAAATTAAAAATGAAGTTTTAAATCAATCTAAAGTATATATGAGTAAA
CTTGGTCTGACAGTTACCAATGCTTAATCAGTGAGGCACCTATCTCAGCGATCTGTCTATTTCGTTCATC
CATAGTTGCCTGACTCCCCGTCGTGTAGATAACTACGATACGGGAGGGCTTACCATCTGGCCCCAGTGCT
GCAATGATACCGCGAGACCCACGCTCACCGGCTCCAGATTTATCAGCAATAAACCAGCCAGCCGGAAGGG
CCGAGCGCAGAAGTGGTCCTGCAACTTTATCCGCCTCCATCCAGTCTATTAATTGTTGCCGGGAAGCTAG
AGTAAGTAGTTCGCCAGTTAATAGTTTGCGCAACGTTGTTGCCATTGCTACAGGCATCGTGGTGTCACGC
TCGTCGTTTGGTATGGCTTCATTCAGCTCCGGTTCCCAACGATCAAGGCGAGTTACATGATCCCCCATGT
TGTGCAAAAAAGCGGTTAGCTCCTTCGGTCCTCCGATCGTTGTCAGAAGTAAGTTGGCCGCAGTGTTATC
ACTCATGGTTATGGCAGCACTGCATAATTCTCTTACTGTCATGCCATCCGTAAGATGCTTTTCTGTGACT
GGTGAGTACTCAACCAAGTCATTCTGAGAATAGTGTATGCGGCGACCGAGTTGCTCTTGCCCGGCGTCAA
TACGGGATAATACCGCGCCACATAGCAGAACTTTAAAAGTGCTCATCATTGGAAAACGTTCTTCGGGGCG
AAAACTCTCAAGGATCTTACCGCTGTTGAGATCCAGTTCGATGTAACCCACTCGTGCACCCAACTGATCT
TCAGCATCTTTTACTTTCACCAGCGTTTCTGGGTGAGCAAAAACAGGAAGGCAAAATGCCGCAAAAAAGG
GAATAAGGGCGACACGGAAATGTTGAATACTCATACTCTTCCTTTTTCAATATTATTGAAGCATTTATCA
GGGTTATTGTCTCATGAGCGGATACATATTTGAATGTATTTAGAAAAATAAACAAATAGGGGTTCCGCGC
ACATTTCCCCGAAAAGTGCCACCTGAACGAAGCATCTGTGCTTCATTTTGTAGAACAAAAATGCAACGCG
AGAGCGCTAATTTTTCAAACAAAGAATCTGAGCTGCATTTTTACAGAACAGAAATGCAACGCGAAAGCGC
TATTTTACCAACGAAGAATCTGTGCTTCATTTTTGTAAAACAAAAATGCAACGCGAGAGCGCTAATTTTT
CAAACAAAGAATCTGAGCTGCATTTTTACAGAACAGAAATGCAACGCGAGAGCGCTATTTTACCAACAAA
GAATCTATACTTCTTTTTTGTTCTACAAAAATGCATCCCGAGAGCGCTATTTTTCTAACAAAGCATCTTA
GATTACTTTTTTTCTCCTTTGTGCGCTCTATAATGCAGTCTCTTGATAACTTTTTGCACTGTAGGTCCGT
TAAGGTTAGGAGAAGGCTACTTTGGTGTCTATTTTCTCTTCCATAAAAAAAGCCTGACTCCACTTCCCGC
GTTTACTGATTACTAGCGAAGCTGCGGGTGCATTTTTTCAAGATAAAGGCATCCCCGATTATATTCTATA
CCGATGTGGATTGCGCATACTTTGTGAACAGAAGGTGATAGCGTTGATGATTCTTCATTGGTCAGAAAAT
TATGAACGGTTTCTTCTATTTTGTCTCTATATACTACGTATAGGAAATGTTTACATTTTCGTATTGTTTT
CGATTCACTCTATGAATAGTTCTTACTACAATTTTTTTGTCTAAAGAGTAATACTAGAGATAAACATAAA
AAATGTAGAGGTCGAGTTTAGATGCAAGTTCAAGGAGCGAAAGGTGGATGGGTAGGTTATATAGGGATAT
AGCACAGAGATATATAGCAAAGAGATACTTTTGAGCAATGTTTGTGGAAGCGGTATTCGCAATATTTTAG
TAGCTCGTTACAGTCCGGTGCGTTTTTGGTTTTTTGAAAGTGCGTCTTCAGAGCGCTTTTGGTTTTCAAA
AGCGCTCTGAAGTTCCTATACTTTCTAGCTAGAGAATAGGAACTTCGGAATAGGAACTTCAAAGCGTTTC
CGAAAACGAGCGCTTCCGAAAATGCAACGCGAGCTGCGCACATGCAGCTCACTGTTCACGTCGCACCTAT
ATCTGCGTGTTGCCTGTATATATATATACATGAGAAGAACGGCATAGTGCGTGTTTATGCTTAAATGCGT
ACTTATATGCGTCTATTTATGTAGGATGAAAGGTAGTCTAGTACCTCCTGTGATATTATCCCATTCCATG
CGGGGTATCGTATGCTTCCTTCAGCACTACCCTTTAGCTGTTCTATATGCTGCCACTCCTCAATTGGATT
AGTCTCATCCTTCAATGCTATCATTTCCTTTGATATTGGATCATACTAAGAAACCATTATTATCATGACA
TTAACCTATAAAAATAGGCGTATCACGAGGCCCTTTCGTCTCGCGCGTTTCGGTGATGACGGTGAAAACC
TCTGACGCATGCAGCTCCCGGAGACGGTCACAGCTTGTCTGTAAGCGGATGCCGGGAGCAGACAAGCCCG
TCAGGGCGCGTCAGCGGGTGTTGGCGGGTGTCGGGGCTGGCTTAACTATGCGGCATCAGAGCAGATTGTA
CTGAGAGTGCACCATACCACCTTAGCTTGCCTCGTCCCCGCCGGGTCACCCGGCCAGCGACATGGAGGCC
CAGAATACCCTCCTTGACAGTCTTGACGTGCGCAGCTCAGGGGCATGATGTGACTGTCGCCCGTACATTT
AGCCCATACATCCCCATGTATAATCATTTGCATCCATACATTTTGATGGCCGCACGGCGCGAAGCAAAAA
TTACGGCTCCTCGCTGCGGACCTGCGAGCAGGGAAACGCTCCCCTCACAGACGCGTTGAATTGTCCCCAC
GCCGCGCCCCTGTAGAGAAATATAAAAGGTTAGGATTTGCCACTGAGGTTCTTCTTTCATATACTTCCTT
TTAAAATCTTGCTAGGATACAGTTCTCACATCACATCCGAACATAAACAACCATGGGTAAAAAGCCTGAA
CTCACCGCGACGTCTGTCGAGAAGTTTCTGATCGAAAAGTTCGACAGCGTCTCCGACCTGATGCAGCTCT
CGGAGGGCGAAGAATCTCGTGCTTTCAGCTTCGATGTAGGAGGGCGT
Features (pLannotate 1.2.2; 20 found; start..end, strand, type, name):
    900..1097    +  terminator     TEF terminator: Ashbya gossypii TEF terminator
   1133..1184    +  misc_feature   bom (fragment): basis of mobility region from pBR322
   1185..1640    -  rep_origin     f1 ori (sequence partly withheld): f1 bacteriophage origin of replication; arrow indicates direction of (+) strand synthesis
   1644..1799    -  CDS            lacZα (fragment): LacZα fragment of β-galactosidase; lacZ fragment
   1807..1825    +  promoter       T7 promoter: promoter for bacteriophage T7 RNA polymerase
   1844..2091    -  terminator     CYC1 terminator: S. cerevisiae CYC1; transcription terminator for CYC1
   2092..2160    -  misc_feature   MCS (fragment): pBluescript multiple cloning site
   2165..2809    -  promoter       GAP promoter: S. cerevisiae TDH3; promoter for glyceraldehyde-3-phosphate dehydrogenase
   2834..2852    -  promoter       T3 promoter: promoter for bacteriophage T3 RNA polymerase
   2897..2913    -  protein_bind   lac operator: The lac repressor binds to the lac operator to inhibit transcription in E. coli. This inhibition can be relieved by adding lactose or isopropyl-β-D-thiogalactopyranoside (IPTG). lac repressor encoded by lacI
   2921..2951    -  promoter       lac promoter: promoter for the E. coli lac operon
   2966..2987    -  protein_bind   CAP binding site: CAP binding activates transcription in the presence of cAMP. E. coli catabolite activator protein
   3000..3092    -  CDS            lacI (fragment): lac repressor; lacI; The lac repressor binds to the lac operator to inhibit transcription in E. coli. This inhibition can be relieved by adding lactose or isopropyl-β-D-thiogalactopyranoside (IPTG).
   3275..3863    -  rep_origin     ori: high-copy-number ColE1/pMB1/pBR322/pUC origin of replication
   4034..4894    -  CDS            AmpR: β-lactamase; bla; confers resistance to ampicillin, carbenicillin, and related antibiotics
   4895..4999    -  promoter       AmpR promoter: bla
   5026..6372    -  rep_origin     2μ ori: yeast 2μ plasmid origin of replication
   6440..6475    +  CDS            rop (fragment): Rop protein, which maintains plasmids at low copy number; rop
   6577..6626    +  misc_feature   bom (fragment): basis of mobility region from pBR322
   6669..1097    +  gene           hphMX6 (across the origin): yeast selectable marker conferring hygromycin resistance
