[The description below was written by a language model from this plasmid's Addgene catalogue record and pLannotate feature annotations shown in this document.]
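Description:
pRSII42H-TDH3pr is an empty yeast expression shuttle vector of about 7.1 kb, built on the pRSII42H backbone and designed for constitutive gene expression in yeast without relying on auxotrophic markers. In E. coli it replicates from a high-copy ColE1/pUC-type origin and is selected with ampicillin through the β-lactamase gene and its native promoter. In yeast it is maintained at high copy by the 2μ origin of replication. Yeast selection comes from the hphMX6 cassette, a dominant marker that confers hygromycin B resistance and ends in the Ashbya gossypii TEF terminator. In the annotated sequence this cassette spans the numbering origin. Because selection is drug-based rather than nutritional, the plasmid can be used in prototrophic, wild or industrial strains that lack the usual laboratory auxotrophies, consistent with the stated aim of serving diverse yeasts.

The expression module consists of the strong constitutive S. cerevisiae TDH3 (GAP, glyceraldehyde-3-phosphate dehydrogenase) promoter, a pBluescript-derived multiple cloning site fragment, and the CYC1 terminator/3'UTR. No insert is present, so a coding sequence of interest is cloned into the MCS to place it under TDH3 control with CYC1-mediated transcript termination. This cassette sits within the remnants of the pBluescript lacZα region and is flanked by T7 and T3 promoters, with the lac promoter, lac operator and CAP binding site nearby. An f1 origin is also present, which in principle allows single-stranded DNA production. Short fragments annotated as bom, rop and lacI appear to be non-functional backbone remnants.
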