Addgene plasmid #194533: pRSII42H-TDH3pr
Purpose: (Empty Backbone) High copy vector backbone with hygromycin B selectivity, contains TDH3(pr)-MCS-CYC1(3'UTR)
Depositing lab: Patrick Gibney. Depositing organization: Cornell University. Publication: Auxotrophy-Independent Plasmid Shuttle Vectors for Applications in Diverse Yeasts. Smith JR, Sislak CD, Fernandez Mendoza P, Carmichael L, Lewis AG, Chen A, Jiang GZ, Gibney PA. Appl Microbiol. 2024; 4(1):453-469. doi: 10.3390/applmicrobiol4010031.
Backbone
  Vector backbone: pRSII42H
  Vector type: Yeast Expression
  Selectable markers: Hygromycin B
Growth in bacteria
  Bacterial resistance: Ampicillin, 100 μg/mL
  Growth temperature: 37°C
  Growth strain: DH5alpha
  Copy number: High Copy
Gene/Insert
  Gene/Insert name: None
Terms and licenses: Academic/Nonprofit Terms; Industry Terms: Not Available to Industry
How to cite: pRSII42H-TDH3pr was a gift from Patrick Gibney (Addgene plasmid # 194533 ; http://n2t.net/addgene:194533 ; RRID:Addgene_194533)
